>Addgene plasmid #226809 | pENTR1A 2xHA GPR137 | addgene full sequence | sequence record 457270 | Addgene NGS Result
CTTTCCTGCGTTATCCCCTGATTCTGTGGATAACCGTATTACCGCTAGCATGGATCTCGGGGACGTCTAA
CTACTAAGCGAGAGTAGGGAACTGCCAGGCATCAAATAAAACGAAAGGCTCAGTCGGAAGACTGGGCCTT
TCGTTTTATCTGTTGTTTGTCGGTGAACGCTCTCCTGAGTAGGACAAATCCGCCGGGAGCGGATTTGAAC
GTTGTGAAGCAACGGCCCGGAGGGTGGCGGGCAGGACGCCCGCCATAAACTGCCAGGCATCAAACTAAGC
AGAAGGCCATCCTGACGGATGGCCTTTTTGCGTTTCTACAAACTCTTCCTGTTAGTTAGTTACTTAAGCT
CGGGCCCCAAATAATGATTTTATTTTGACTGATAGTGACCTGTTCGTTGCAACAAATTGATAAGCAATGC
TTTTTTATAATGCCAACTTTGTACAAAAAAGCAGGCTTTAAAGGAACCAATTCAGTCGACTGGATCCGGT
ACCGCTAGCGCCGCCACCACCTTCGATCAACTCGCGCCGCTGGTCAATAATGGTACCGCTAGCGCCGCCA
CCATGTACCCATACGATGTTCCTGACTATGCGGGCTATCCCTATGACGTCCCGGACTATGCAGGATCCGG
AGATCCACCTGTCGCAACCATGGAGTCTAATCTGTCAGGGTTGGTCCCTGCAGCCGGGTTGGTGCCAGCG
CTCCCACCAGCGGTAACACTGGGATTGACTGCTGCTTACACTACTCTTTACGCTCTCCTTTTCTTTTCCG
TATACGCACAATTGTGGTTGGTCTTGCTCTACGGGCACAAGCGACTGAGCTACCAGACAGTGTTCCTCGC
CTTGTGTCTGCTGTGGGCGGCGTTGAGGACAACTCTTTTCTCTTTTTATTTCAGAGATACGCCAAGAGCT
AATCGGCTCGGCCCTCTTCCATTCTGGCTTCTCTACTGTTGCCCAGTGTGTTTGCAATTCTTTACTCTGA
CTTTGATGAATCTCTACTTTGCTCAGGTTGTTTTCAAAGCGAAAGTCAAACGCAGACCCGAGATGTCTCG
AGGATTGCTTGCCGTCCGAGGTGCTTTTGTCGGGGCATCTCTCCTGTTCCTTCTCGTAAATGTGCTGTGT
GCTGTGCTGAGTCACCGACGGCGAGCACAGCCGTGGGCGCTGTTGCTTGTCCGCGTCTTGGTGAGCGACA
GTTTGTTTGTAATCTGTGCCCTTTCACTCGCAGCATGCCTCTGTCTCGTCGCTCGGCGAGCACCAAGTAC
AAGCATCTATTTGGAAGCGAAGGGGACCAGTGTGTGCCAAGCCGCTGCTATGGGCGGCGCCATGGTTTTG
TTGTACGCTAGTAGGGCGTGCTATAACTTGACAGCACTTGCCTTGGCCCCGCAAAGTAGGCTGGACACTT
TCGACTACGACTGGTACAACGTAAGCGATCAAGCGGACCTCGTAAACGATCTTGGAAATAAAGGGTATCT
CGTGTTCGGTCTGATCCTCTTCGTCTGGGAACTGTTGCCCACTACCCTGCTTGTTGGATTTTTCAGGGTC
CATAGACCACCCCAGGATCTCTCAACGTCACATATACTGAACGGCCAAGTTTTTGCTTCTAGATCCTACT
TCTTCGATAGAGCGGGACACTGTGAGGACGAAGGCTGCTCATGGGAACACAGTAGGGGCGAGTCAACGAG
TATGAGTGGTTCTCTCGGGTCAGGATCATGGTATGGTGCAATAGGGAGGGAACCCGGATGGTACGGAGGT
AGTCAAACGAAGACTACGCCCCTGCTCTTCAGTCAGGTGCCTGGGCCCGGGGGACACCACCACAGCCTGT
ACTCTACCCCGCAGACCTGATAAGAATTCGCGGCCGCACTCGAGATATCTAGACCCAGCTTTCTTGTACA
AAGTTGGCATTATAAGAAAGCATTGCTTATCAATTTGTTGCAACGAACAGGTCACTATCAGTCAAAATAA
AATCATTATTTGCCATCCAGCTGCAGCTCTGGCCCGTGTCTCAAAATCTCTGATGTTACATTGCACAAGA
TAAAAATATATCATCATGAACAATAAAACTGTCTGCTTACATAAACAGTAATACAAGGGGTGTTATGAGC
CATATTCAACGGGAAACGTCGAGGCCGCGATTAAATTCCAACATGGATGCTGATTTATATGGGTATAAAT
GGGCTCGCGATAATGTCGGGCAATCAGGTGCGACAATCTATCGCTTGTATGGGAAGCCCGATGCGCCAGA
GTTGTTTCTGAAACATGGCAAAGGTAGCGTTGCCAATGATGTTACAGATGAGATGGTCAGACTAAACTGG
CTGACGGAATTTATGCCTCTTCCGACCATCAAGCATTTTATCCGTACTCCTGATGATGCATGGTTACTCA
CCACTGCGATCCCCGGAAAAACAGCATTCCAGGTATTAGAAGAATATCCTGATTCAGGTGAAAATATTGT
TGATGCGCTGGCAGTGTCCCTGCGCCGGTTGCATTCGATTCCTGTTTGTAATTGTCCTTTTAACAGCGAT
CGCGTATTTCGTCTCGCTCAGGCGCAATCACGAATGAATAACGGTTTGGTTGATGCGAGTGATTTTGATG
ACGAGCGTAATGGCTGGCCTGTTGAACAAGTCTGGAAAGAAATGCATAAACTTTTGCCATTCTCACCGGA
TTCAGTCGTCACTCATGGTGATTTCTCACTTGATAACCTTATTTTTGACGAGGGGAAATTAATAGGTTGT
ATTGATGTTGGACGAGTCGGAATCGCAGACCGATACCAGGATCTTGCCATCCTATGGAACTGCCTCGGTG
AGTTTTCTCCTTCATTACAGAAACGGCTTTTTCAAAAATATGGTATTGATAATCCTGATATGAATAAATT
GCAGTTTCATTTGATGCTCGATGAGTTTTTCTAATCAGAATTGGTTAATTGGTTGTAACATTATTCAGAT
TGGGCCCCGTTCCACTGAGCGTCAGACCCCGTAGAAAAGATCAAAGGATCTTCTTGAGATCCTTTTTTTC
TGCGCGTAATCTGCTGCTTGCAAACAAAAAAACCACCGCTACCAGCGGTGGTTTGTTTGCCGGATCAAGA
GCTACCAACTCTTTTTCCGAAGGTAACTGGCTTCAGCAGAGCGCAGATACCAAATACTGTTCTTCTAGTG
TAGCCGTAGTTAGGCCACCACTTCAAGAACTCTGTAGCACCGCCTACATACCTCGCTCTGCTAATCCTGT
TACCAGTGGCTGCTGCCAGTGGCGATAAGTCGTGTCTTACCGGGTTGGACTCAAGACGATAGTTACCGGA
TAAGGCGCAGCGGTCGGGCTGAACGGGGGGTTCGTGCACACAGCCCAGCTTGGAGCGAACGACCTACACC
GAACTGAGATACCTACAGCGTGAGCTATGAGAAAGCGCCACGCTTCCCGAAGGGAGAAAGGCGGACAGGT
ATCCGGTAAGCGGCAGGGTCGGAACAGGAGAGCGCACGAGGGAGCTTCCAGGGGGAAACGCCTGGTATCT
TTATAGTCCTGTCGGGTTTCGCCACCTCTGACTTGAGCGTCGATTTTTGTGATGCTCGTCAGGGGGGCGG
AGCCTATGGAAAAACGCCAGCAACGCGGCCTTTTTACGGTTCCTGGCCTTTTGCTGGCCTTTTGCTCACA
TGTT
Features (pLannotate 1.2.2; 9 found; start..end, strand, type, name):
      1..46      +  rep_origin     RSF ori (fragment): Plasmids containing the RSF 1030 origin of replication can be propagated in E. coli cells that contain additional plasmids with compatible origins.
    106..149     -  terminator     rrnB T1 terminator: Escherichia coli rrnB; transcription terminator T1 from the E. coli rrnB gene
    281..308     +  terminator     rrnB T2 terminator: transcription terminator T2 from the E. coli rrnB gene
    358..457     +  protein_bind   attL1: mutant version of attL; recombination site for the Gateway® LR reaction LR Clonase™
    566..628     +  CDS            3xHA (fragment): three tandem HA epitope tags
    650..1837    +  CDS            GPR137: G137A_BOVIN - Experimental evidence at transcript level: Swiss-Prot protein existence level 2. May activate Wnt/beta-catenin signaling to modulate epithelial cell function. From Bos taurus (Bovine).
   1873..1972    -  protein_bind   attL2: mutant version of attL; recombination site for the Gateway® LR reaction LR Clonase™
   2095..2904    +  CDS            KanR: aminoglycoside phosphotransferase; aph(3')-Ia; confers resistance to kanamycin in bacteria or G418 (Geneticin®) in eukaryotes
   2994..3582    +  rep_origin     ori: high-copy-number ColE1/pMB1/pBR322/pUC origin of replication
