[The description below was written by a language model from this plasmid's Addgene catalogue record and pLannotate feature annotations shown in this document.]
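Description:
pENTR1A 2xHA GPR137 is a Gateway entry clone built on the pENTR1A backbone, carrying a human GPR137 open reading frame for transfer into destination vectors. The sequenced plasmid is about 3.6 kb and is maintained in E. coli through a high-copy ColE1/pUC-type origin, with selection by a kanamycin resistance gene (aminoglycoside phosphotransferase). A short stretch annotated as an RSF origin fragment is probably just a partial homology hit next to the main origin rather than a second functional replicon. The rrnB T1 and T2 transcription terminators lie upstream of the cloning region, where they insulate the insert from read-through transcription originating in the backbone.

The payload sits between attL1 and attL2, the recombination sites used in the LR Clonase reaction to move the cassette, in a defined orientation, into any attR-containing destination vector. The insert, recorded as 1,278 bp and cloned between KpnI and EcoRI sites that both remain intact, encodes GPR137 sequence-optimized from a human reference protein. It is preceded by an N-terminal 2xHA epitope tag and a short peptide linker. The automated annotation labels the tag as a fragment of 3xHA and matches the coding region to the bovine GPR137 orthologue. Both reflect nearest database hits and do not contradict the catalogue description of a human, doubly HA-tagged receptor. No promoter upstream of the insert is annotated, as expected for an entry vector, so expression depends on the destination vector chosen. The construct comes from a study that screened G protein-coupled receptors for effects on epithelial cell behaviour, and it serves as a source for generating HA-tagged GPR137 expression constructs whose product can be detected with anti-HA reagents.
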