Addgene plasmid #226809: pENTR1A 2xHA GPR137
Purpose: Gateway entry vector for GPR137
Depositing lab: Ramiro Iglesias-Bartolome. Depositing organization: National Cancer Institute (NCI). Publication: GPCR Screening Reveals that the Metabolite Receptor HCAR3 Regulates Epithelial Proliferation, Migration, and Cellular Respiration. Pedro MP, Lund K, Kang SWS, Chen T, Stuelten CH, Porat-Shliom N, Iglesias-Bartolome R. J Invest Dermatol. 2024 Jun;144(6):1311-1321.e7. doi: 10.1016/j.jid.2023.12.002. Epub 2023 Dec 14. PubMed 38103827.
Backbone
  Vector backbone: pENTR1A
  Backbone manufacturer: Addgene #17398
  Vector type: Gateway Entry
Growth in bacteria
  Bacterial resistance: Kanamycin, 50 μg/mL
  Growth temperature: 37°C
  Growth strain: DH5alpha
  Copy number: Unknown
Gene/Insert
  Gene/Insert name: GPR137
  Species: H. sapiens (human)
  Insert size (bp): 1278
  Mutation: Sequence optimized from NP_001164351
  Entrez Gene: GPR137 (a.k.a. C11orf4, GPR137A, TM7SF1L1)
  Tag / fusion protein: 2xHA tag followed by a GDPPVAT linker (N terminal on insert)
  Cloning method: Restriction Enzyme; 5′ cloning site KpnI (not destroyed); 3′ cloning site EcoRI (not destroyed)
  Sequencing primers: 5′ ENTRforw
Terms and licenses: Academic/Nonprofit Terms; Industry Terms: Not Available to Industry
How to cite: pENTR1A 2xHA GPR137 was a gift from Ramiro Iglesias-Bartolome (Addgene plasmid # 226809 ; http://n2t.net/addgene:226809 ; RRID:Addgene_226809)
