>Addgene plasmid #226809 | pENTR1A 2xHA GPR137 | depositor partial sequence | sequence record 444836 | 2xHA GPR137
ATGTACCCATACGATGTTCCTGACTATGCGGGCTATCCCTATGACGTCCCGGACTATGCAGGATCCGGAG
ATCCACCTGTCGCAACCATGGAGTCTAATCTGTCAGGGTTGGTCCCTGCAGCCGGGTTGGTGCCAGCGCT
CCCACCAGCGGTAACACTGGGATTGACTGCTGCTTACACTACTCTTTACGCTCTCCTTTTCTTTTCCGTA
TACGCACAATTGTGGTTGGTCTTGCTCTACGGGCACAAGCGACTGAGCTACCAGACAGTGTTCCTCGCCT
TGTGTCTGCTGTGGGCGGCGTTGAGGACAACTCTTTTCTCTTTTTATTTCAGAGATACGCCAAGAGCTAA
TCGGCTCGGCCCTCTTCCATTCTGGCTTCTCTACTGTTGCCCAGTGTGTTTGCAATTCTTTACTCTGACT
TTGATGAATCTCTACTTTGCTCAGGTTGTTTTCAAAGCGAAAGTCAAACGCAGACCCGAGATGTCTCGAG
GATTGCTTGCCGTCCGAGGTGCTTTTGTCGGGGCATCTCTCCTGTTCCTTCTCGTAAATGTGCTGTGTGC
TGTGCTGAGTCACCGACGGCGAGCACAGCCGTGGGCGCTGTTGCTTGTCCGCGTCTTGGTGAGCGACAGT
TTGTTTGTAATCTGTGCCCTTTCACTCGCAGCATGCCTCTGTCTCGTCGCTCGGCGAGCACCAAGTACAA
GCATCTATTTGGAAGCGAAGGGGACCAGTGTGTGCCAAGCCGCTGCTATGGGCGGCGCCATGGTTTTGTT
GTACGCTAGTAGGGCGTGCTATAACTTGACAGCACTTGCCTTGGCCCCGCAAAGTAGGCTGGACACTTTC
GACTACGACTGGTACAACGTAAGCGATCAAGCGGACCTCGTAAACGATCTTGGAAATAAAGGGTATCTCG
TGTTCGGTCTGATCCTCTTCGTCTGGGAACTGTTGCCCACTACCCTGCTTGTTGGATTTTTCAGGGTCCA
TAGACCACCCCAGGATCTCTCAACGTCACATATACTGAACGGCCAAGTTTTTGCTTCTAGATCCTACTTC
TTCGATAGAGCGGGACACTGTGAGGACGAAGGCTGCTCATGGGAACACAGTAGGGGCGAGTCAACGAGTA
TGAGTGGTTCTCTCGGGTCAGGATCATGGTATGGTGCAATAGGGAGGGAACCCGGATGGTACGGAGGTAG
TCAAACGAAGACTACGCCCCTGCTCTTCAGTCAGGTGCCTGGGCCCGGGGGACACCACCACAGCCTGTAC
TCTACCCCGCAGACCTGA
